>Addgene plasmid #246069 | pBA1866 | addgene full sequence | sequence record 488906 | Addgene NGS Result
AAAAAACTGCAAAAAATAGTTTGACAGGACACGTGTCCAACTTTAAGATGTACCCAAAGTTGGACACGTG
TCCAACTTTGAATTCAAAAGATCTTTTAAGAAGGAGATATACTGATGAACCGTATTACTGAAGAACATAT
TGATAGCATCATTGAAGGTGTTTACTACTTCAATATGGCTAAAGCTGTAGAGAATGAAGCAGTTCTGATT
CCTGAGGACCATTTAAAAGCATTAAGTACAACTACTGTTTGTGCACTGGTTCTTTCTAATGGATTCACTA
TTACTGGTAAATCTGCCTGTGTTGACCCTAACACCTTCAATGAGGAGTTAGGTAAGAAATATGCTTACGA
ACAGGCCGTTGATAAAGTATGGGAATTGGAAGGCTATCTGCTTAAGCAAAACCTGCATGAGAAAACTCAG
AGCCAGGAAATGCTAAAAGGGTTCCTGCAAGATGACAACTGTGAAGGTGGGGGCTGTAAAATCTAAAGGA
TCTCCAGGCATCAAATAAAACGAAAGGCTCAGTCGAAAGACTGGGCCTTTCGTTTTATCTGTTGTTTGTC
GGTGAACGCTCTCTACTAGAGTCACACTGGCTCACCTTCGGGTGGGCCTTTCTGCGTTTATAGAAGACCA
AGGAGGACTTTGGCAGGTGCTCTCCTGAGTAGGACAAATCCGCCGCCCTAGACCTAGGGTACGGGTTTTG
CTGCCCGCAAACGGGCTGTTCTGGTGTTGCTAGTTTGTTATCAGAATCGCAGATCCGGCTTCAGCCGGTT
TGCCGGCTGAAAGCACTATTTCTTCCAGAATTGCCATGATTTTTTCCCCACGGGAGGCGTCACTGGCTCC
CGTGTTGTCGGCAGCTTTGATTCGATAAGCAGCATCGCCTGTTTCAGGCTGTCTATGTGTGACTGTTGAG
CTGTAACAAGTTGTCTCAGGTGTTCAATTTCATGTTCTAGTTGCTTTGTTTTACTGGTTTCACCTGTTCT
ATTAGGTGTTACATGCTGTTCATCTGTTACATTGTCGATCTGTTCATGGTGAACAGCTTTGAATGCACCA
AAAACTCGTAAAAGCTCTGATGTATCTATCTTTTTTACACCGTTTTCATCTGTGCATATGGACAGTTTTC
CCTTTGATATGTAACGGTGAACAGTTGTTCTACTTTTGTTTGTTAGTCTTGATGCTTCACTGATAGATAC
AAGAGCCATAAGAACCTCAGATCCTTCCGTATTTAGCCAGTATGTTCTCTAGTGTGGTTCGTTGTTTTTG
CGTGAGCCATGAGAACGAACCATTGAGATCATACTTACTTTGCATGTCACTCAAAAATTTTGCCTCAAAA
CTGGTGAGCTGAATTTTTGCAGTTAAAGCATCGTGTAGTGTTTTTCTTAGTCCGTTATGTAGGTAGGAAT
CTGATGTAATGGTTGTTGGTATTTTGTCACCATTCATTTTTATCTGGTTGTTCTCAAGTTCGGTTACGAG
ATCCATTTGTCTATCTAGTTCAACTTGGAAAATCAACGTATCAGTCGGGCGGCCTCGCTTATCAACCACC
AATTTCATATTGCTGTAAGTGTTTAAATCTTTACTTATTGGTTTCAAAACCCATTGGTTAAGCCTTTTAA
ACTCATGGTAGTTATTTTCAAGCATTAACATGAACTTAAATTCATCAAGGCTAATCTCTATATTTGCCTT
GTGAGTTTTCTTTTGTGTTAGTTCTTTTAATAACCACTCATAAATCCTCATAGAGTATTTGTTTTCAAAA
GACTTAACATGTTCCAGATTATATTTTATGAATTTTTTTAACTGGAAAAGATAAGGCAATATCTCTTCAC
TAAAAACTAATTCTAATTTTTCGCTTGAGAACTTGGCATAGTTTGTCCACTGGAAAATCTCAAAGCCTTT
AACCAAAGGATTCCTGATTTCCACAGTTCTCGTCATCAGCTCTCTGGTTGCTTTAGCTAATACACCATAA
GCATTTTCCCTACTGATGTTCATCATCTGAGCGTATTGGTTATAAGTGAACGATACCGTCCGTTCTTTCC
TTGTAGGGTTTTCAATCGTGGGGTTGAGTAGTGCCACACAGCATAAAATTAGCTTGGTTTCATGCTCCGT
TAAGTCATAGCGACTAATCGCTAGTTCATTTGCTTTGAAAACAACTAATTCAGACATACATCTCAATTGG
TCTAGGTGATTTTAATCACTATACCAATTGAGATGGGCTAGTCAATGATAATTACTAGTCCTTTTCCTTT
GAGTTGTGGGTATCTGTAAATTCTGCTAGACCTTTGCTGGAAAACTTGTAAATTCTGCTATACCCTCTGT
AAATTCCGCTAGACCTTTGTGTGTTTTTTTTGTTTATATTCAAGTGGTTATAATTTATAGAATAAAGAAA
GAATAAAAAAAGATAAAAAGAATAGATCCCAGCCCTGTGTATAACTCACTACTTTAGTCAGTTCCGCAGT
ATTACAAAAGGATGTCGCAAACGCTGTTTGCTCCTCTACAAAACAGACCTTAAAACCCTAAAGGCTTAAG
TAGCACCCTCGCAAGCTCGGGCAAATCGCTGAATATTCCTTTTGTCTCCGACCATCAGGCACCTGAGTCG
CTGTCTTTTTCGTGACATTCAGTTCGCTGCGCTCACGGCTCTGGCAGTGAATGGGGGTAAATGGCACTAC
AGGCGCCTTTTATGGATTCATGCAAGGAAACTACCCATAATACAAGAAAAGCCCGTCACGGGCTTCTCAG
GGCGTTTTATGGCGGGTCTGCTATGTGGTGCTATCTGACTTTTTGCTGTTCAGCAGTTCCTGCCCTCTGA
TTTTCCAGTCTGACCACTTCGGATTATCCCGTGACAGGTCATTCAGACTGGCTAATGCACCCAGTAAGGC
AGCGGTATCATCAACAGGCTTACCCGTCTTACTGTCCCTGTGTCAGATTTCTTACTTTATTCAGGCGATT
ACGTGTTACAACCAATTAACCAATTCTGATTAGAAAAACTCATCGAGCATCAAATGAAACTGCAATTTAT
TCATATCAGGATTATCAATACCATATTTTTGAAAAAGCCGTTTCTGTAATGAAGGAGAAAACTCACCGAG
GCAGTTCCATAGGATGGCAAGATCCTGGTATCGGTCTGCGATTCCGACTCGTCCAACATCAATACAACCT
ATTAATTTCCCCTCGTCAAAAATAAGGTTATCAAGTGAGAAATCACCATGAGTGACGACTGAATCCGGTG
AGAATGGCAAAAGCTTATGCATTTCTTTCCAGACTTGTTCAACAGGCCAGCCATTACGCTCGTCATCAAA
ATCACTCGCATCAACCAAACCGTTATTCATTCGTGATTGCGCCTGAGCGAGGCGAAATACGCGATCGCTG
TTAAAAGGACAATTACAAACAGGAATCGAATGCAACCGGCGCAGGAACACTGCCAGCGCATCAACAATAT
TTTCACCTGAATCAGGATATTCTTCTAATACCTGGAATGCTGTTTTCCCGGGGATCGCAGTGGTGAGTAA
CCATGCATCATCAGGAGTACGGATAAAATGCTTGATGGTCGGAAGAGGCATAAATTCCGTCAGCCAGTTT
AGTCTGACCATCTCATCTGTAACATCATTGGCAACGCTACCTTTGCCATGTTTCAGAAACAACTCTGGCG
CATCGGGCTTCCCATACAATCGATAGATTGTCGCACCTGATTGCCCGACATTATCGCGAGCCCATTTATA
CCCATATAAATCAGCATCCATGTTGGAATTTAATCGCGGCCTGGAGCAAGACGTTTCCCGTTGAATATGG
CTCATAACACCCCTTGTATTACTGTTTATGTAAGCAGACAGTTTTATTGTTCATGATGATATATTTTTAT
CTTGTGCAATGTAACATCAGAGATTTTGAGACACAACGTGGCTTTGTTGAATAAATCGAACTTTTGCTGA
GTTGAAGGATCAGCACCTGCCCGAACCAGAGACTTATCTCAGGACGTCTTACGAAAATAACTCAAGCTGA
ATAACGTGCTGCAGATGGCGGGTGAATGCGGCATCGTCTACCTCCGGCATTCCCAGCACGTAAATCCCGT
CCAGTCCACAGACCAGCGAAATCAGCCGCCAGGCGATATTTTCGGCGCTATCGCGCAGGGTAAATTCGCC
AGCGGCATGGCCCGCGCGAATGATCCTGACCGCTTCGTCATGCCACAGGTTCATGGTCAGCAGGTACGCG
CTTTTGATTTCCGGATCGCTGTCGGCCAGCAGCTGCGCCTGGCGCCACAGGCGGATATAGGGCTCCAGCC
GTCCGTCCTCGCTGCCGAGGGCGGAAAACAGCTGTTCACGCCAGCCGGCGGTGCGCGAAAGGCGCTGCAG
ATCCATCATCTCGCGGATCACGCGGATAAACGCCTGGGATTTTAGCTCGCCGGAGGAGGTGAAATGGTGG
TGGACCTGGCCTGCGGCGACGCCCGCGGCGGTGGCGATGTTGCGGACCGTCATACCGGTAAACCCTTGAT
CCAGCGCGACGCGCATGGCGGCCTGCATGATGGTTTCCCGACGTTCTTCGCGATTCAGATAGCCCATATT
GTCACCTCCTTATCCACACATTATACGAGCCGGATGATTAATGGGGAACCTTACCAGAGGGCGCCCCAGC
TGGCAATTCCTCTTAAGTAAGTAAGAGTATACGTATATCGGCTAATAACGTATTAAGGCGCTTCGGCGCC
TTTTTTTATGGGGGTATTTTCATCCCAATCCACACGTCCAACGCACAGCAAACACCACGTCGACCCTATC
AGCTGCGTGCTTTCTATGAGTCGTTGCTGCATAAC
Features (pLannotate 1.2.2; 7 found; start..end, strand, type, name):
    502..573     +  terminator     rrnB T1 terminator: transcription terminator T1 from the E. coli rrnB gene
    589..616     +  terminator     T7Te terminator: phage T7 early transcription terminator
    649..669     +  terminator     rrnB T1 terminator (fragment): Escherichia coli rrnB; transcription terminator T1 from the E. coli rrnB gene
   1207..2157    -  CDS            Rep101: RepA protein needed for replication with the pSC101 origin; rep101
   2205..2427    -  rep_origin     pSC101 ori: low-copy replication origin that requires the Rep101 protein
   2970..3785    -  CDS            KanR: aminoglycoside phosphotransferase; aph(3')-Ia; confers resistance to kanamycin in bacteria or G418 (Geneticin®) in eukaryotes
   4569..4592    -  promoter       trc promoter (fragment): strong E. coli promoter; hybrid between the trp and lac UV5 promoters
