[The description below was written by a language model from this plasmid's Addgene catalogue record and pLannotate feature annotations shown in this document.]
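Description:
pBA1866 is a 4,795 nt bacterial expression plasmid built on a pSC101-type backbone and assembled by Golden Gate cloning. Replication depends on the pSC101 origin together with the plasmid-encoded Rep101 (RepA) initiator protein, and selection is by kanamycin through the aph(3')-Ia aminoglycoside phosphotransferase gene (KanR). The catalogue entry lists the plasmid as high copy, whereas the wild-type pSC101 origin is normally regarded as low copy. The record does not say whether a copy-up variant of Rep101 is present, so this discrepancy cannot be resolved from the information given.

The payload is described as N4gp48, catalogued under the insert name "Anti CBASS 4", and expressed from the pJex promoter. The name suggests a protein that counteracts CBASS, a cyclic-oligonucleotide-based bacterial anti-phage defence system. The species field lists E. coli, although the gp-style gene name reads more like a phage gene designation, and the record does not clarify this. The automated annotation does not detect the insert coding sequence or the pJex promoter. The only promoter-like hit is a short fragment resembling the trc promoter, which may simply reflect shared core promoter sequence. The unannotated stretches presumably contain the expression cassette and any associated regulator, but that is not stated. A cluster of terminators (rrnB T1, the phage T7 early terminator T7Te and a further rrnB T1 fragment) would typically serve to end transcription of the cassette and insulate it from the replication and resistance modules.

The plasmid was deposited with a study of a miniature CRISPR-Cas10 enzyme that confers immunity through an inverse signalling pathway. It appears intended for controlled expression of this candidate anti-defence protein in E. coli, to examine its effect on bacterial immune systems.
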