Addgene plasmid #246069: pBA1866
Purpose: Bacterial expression of N4gp48 under control of the pJex promoter
Depositing lab: Jennifer Doudna. Depositing organization: University of California, Berkeley. Publication: A miniature CRISPR-Cas10 enzyme confers immunity by an inverse signaling pathway. Doherty EE, Adler BA, Yoon PH, Hsieh K, Loi K, Armbuster EG, Lahiri A, Bolling CS, Wilcox XE, Akkati A, Iavarone AT, Pogliano J, Doudna JA. bioRxiv [Preprint]. 2025 Apr 1:2025.03.28.646030. doi: 10.1101/2025.03.28.646030. PubMed 40196485.
Backbone
  Vector backbone: SC101
  Vector type: Bacterial Expression
Growth in bacteria
  Bacterial resistance: Kanamycin, 50 μg/mL
  Growth temperature: 37°C
  Growth strain: NEB 10-beta
  Copy number: High Copy
Gene/Insert
  Gene/Insert name: Anti CBASS 4
  Species: E. coli
  Promoter: pJex promoter
  Cloning method: Golden Gate
Terms and licenses: Academic/Nonprofit Terms; Industry Terms: Not Available to Industry
Depositor comments: Please visit https://doi.org/10.1101/2025.03.28.646030 for the bioRxiv preprint.
How to cite: pBA1866 was a gift from Jennifer Doudna (Addgene plasmid # 246069 ; http://n2t.net/addgene:246069 ; RRID:Addgene_246069)
